Addgene plasmid #43108: I-GCAC
Depositing lab: Chad Cowan & Kiran Musunuru. Depositing organization: Harvard University. Publication: A TALEN Genome-Editing System for Generating Human Stem Cell-Based Disease Models. Ding Q, Lee YK, Schaefer EA, Peters DT, Veres A, Kim K, Kuperwasser N, Motola DL, Meissner TB, Hendriks WT, Trevisan M, Gupta RM, Moisan A, Banks E, Friesen M, Schinzel RT, Xia F, Tang A, Xia Y, Figueroa E, Wann A, Ahfeldt T, Daheron L, Zhang F, Rubin LL, Peng LF, Chung RT, Musunuru K, Cowan CA. Cell Stem Cell. 2012 Dec 12. pii: S1934-5909(12)00645-5. doi: 10.1016/j.stem.2012.11.011. PubMed 23246482.
Backbone
  Vector backbone: pCRII-TOPO
  Backbone manufacturer: Invitrogen
  Backbone size w/o insert (bp): 3973
  Vector type: Bacterial Cloning
Growth in bacteria
  Bacterial resistance: Ampicillin and Kanamycin, 100 & 50 μg/mL
  Growth temperature: 37°C
  Growth strain: Top10
  Copy number: High Copy
Gene/Insert
  Gene/Insert name: I-GCAC
  Species: Synthetic
  Insert size (bp): 424
  Cloning method: TOPO Cloning
  Sequencing primers: 5′ T7; 3′ M13-rev
Terms and licenses: Academic/Nonprofit Terms; Industry Terms: Not Available to Industry
How to cite: I-GCAC was a gift from Chad Cowan & Kiran Musunuru (Addgene plasmid # 43108 ; http://n2t.net/addgene:43108 ; RRID:Addgene_43108)
