[The description below was written by a language model from this plasmid's Addgene catalogue record.]
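Description:
I-GCAC is a bacterial cloning plasmid built on the commercial pCRII-TOPO backbone (about 4.0 kb without insert), into which a 424 bp synthetic fragment was introduced by TOPO cloning. It is maintained as a high-copy plasmid in E. coli and carries both ampicillin and kanamycin resistance markers, as is standard for this backbone, so either or both drugs can be used for selection. The listed sequencing primers, T7 on the 5′ side and M13 reverse on the 3′ side, show that these standard priming sites flank the cloning site and can be used to verify the insert. The vector is not described as an expression construct; no promoter driving the insert in a eukaryotic host, tag or reporter is recorded.

The record does not spell out what the insert encodes beyond its name and synthetic origin. The plasmid was deposited in connection with a TALEN genome-editing system developed for generating human stem cell-based disease models. In that context the name plausibly denotes a module specifying the four-base DNA target GCAC, with the "I" prefix indicating a position or series within an assembly library. A 424 bp insert is roughly compatible with four TAL effector repeats of around 100 bp each. This interpretation is an inference from the name, size and associated publication, not something stated in the catalogue fields. No feature table is provided, so the internal organisation of the insert and any flanking restriction sites used for assembly cannot be described. On this reading, the plasmid would serve as a stored, sequence-verified building block from which the fragment is taken to assemble custom TALEN arrays, not as a construct delivered to cells.
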