>Addgene plasmid #43108 | I-GCAC | depositor partial sequence | sequence record 58373 | I-GCAC sequence 424 bps
CGTCTCCTGACCCCAGAGCAGGTCGTGGCAATCGCGAGCAATAACGGCGGAAAACAGGCTTTGGAAACGG
TGCAGAGGCTCCTTCCAGTGCTGTGCCAAGCGCACGGACTCACCCCAGAGCAGGTCGTGGCGATCGCAAG
CCACGACGGAGGAAAGCAAGCCTTGGAAACAGTACAGAGGCTGTTGCCTGTGCTGTGCCAAGCGCACGGC
CTCACCCCAGAGCAGGTCGTGGCAATCGCCTCCAACATTGGCGGGAAACAGGCACTCGAGACTGTCCAGC
GCCTGCTTCCCGTGCTGTGCCAAGCGCACGGATTAACCCCAGAGCAGGTCGTGGCGATCGCAAGCCACGA
CGGAGGAAAGCAAGCCTTGGAAACAGTACAGAGGCTGTTGCCTGTGCTGTGCCAAGCGCACGGCTTAAGA
GACG
