>Addgene plasmid #43108 | I-GCAC | addgene partial sequence | sequence record 60350 | M13-F20 5'-TGTAAAACGACGGCCAGT-3'
CTATAGGGCGAATTGGGCCCTCTAGATGCATGCTCGAGCGGCCGCCAGTGTGATGGATATCTGCAGAATT
CGCCCTTATATAGATGCCGTCCTAGCGCGTCTCCTGACCCCAGAGCAGGTCGTGGCAATCGCGAGCAATA
ACGGCGGAAAACAGGCTTTGGAAACGGTGCAGAGGCTCCTTCCAGTGCTGTGCCAAGCGCACGGACTCAC
CCCAGAGCAGGTCGTGGCGATCGCAAGCCACGACGGAGGAAAGCAAGCCTTGGAAACAGTACAGAGGCTG
TTGCCTGTGCTGTGCCAAGCGCACGGCCTCACCCCAGAGCAGGTCGTGGCAATCGCCTCCAACATTGGCG
GGAAACAGGCACTCGAGACTGTCCAGCGCCTGCTTCCCGTGCTGTGCCAAGCGCACGGATTAACCCCAGA
GCAGGTCGTGGCGATCGCAAGCCACGACGGAGGAAAGCAAGCCTTGGAAACAGTACAGAGGCTGTTGCCT
GTGCTGTGCCAAGCGCACGGCTTAAGAGACGTGGGCACAGGAAAGATACTTAAGGGCGAATTCCAGCACA
CTGGCGGCCGTTACTAGTGGATCCGAGCTCGGTACCAAGCTTGGCGTAATCATGGTCATAGCTGTTTCCT
GTGTGAAATTGTTATCCGCTCACAATTCCACACAACATACGAGCCGGAAGCATAAAGTGTAAAGCCTGGG
GTGCCTAATGAGTGAGCTAACTCACATTAATTGCGTTGCGCTCACTGCCCGCTTTCCAGTCGGGAAACCT
GTCGTGCCAGCTGCATTAATGAATCGGCCAACGCGCGGGGAGAGGCGGTTTGCGTATTGGGCGCTCTTCC
GCTTCCTCGCTCACTGACTCGCTGCGCTCGGTCGTTCGGCTGCGGCGAGCGGTATCAGCTCACTCAAAGG
CGGTAATACGGTTATCCACAGAATCA
